Addgene plasmid #121111: Fuw CBX8
Purpose: conditional expression
Depositing lab: Emily Dykhuizen. Depositing organization: Purdue University. Publication: Engagement of DNA and H3K27me3 by the CBX8 chromodomain drives chromatin association. Connelly KE, Weaver TM, Alpsoy A, Gu BX, Musselman CA, Dykhuizen EC. Nucleic Acids Res. 2018 Dec 29. pii: 5266947. doi: 10.1093/nar/gky1290. PubMed 30597065.
Backbone
  Vector backbone: Fuw
  Vector type: Lentiviral
  Selectable markers: Puromycin
Growth in bacteria
  Bacterial resistance: Ampicillin, 100 μg/mL
  Growth temperature: 37°C
  Growth strain: NEB Stable
  Copy number: High Copy
Gene/Insert
  Gene/Insert name: CBX8
  Species: H. sapiens (human)
  Entrez Gene: CBX8 (a.k.a. PC3, RC1)
  Tag / fusion protein: V5 (N terminal on insert)
  Cloning method: Restriction Enzyme; 5′ cloning site Unknown (unknown if destroyed); 3′ cloning site Unknown (unknown if destroyed)
Terms and licenses: Academic/Nonprofit Terms; Industry Terms: Not Available to Industry
How to cite: Fuw CBX8 was a gift from Emily Dykhuizen (Addgene plasmid # 121111 ; http://n2t.net/addgene:121111 ; RRID:Addgene_121111)
