[The description below was written by a language model from this plasmid's Addgene catalogue record and pLannotate feature annotations shown in this document.]
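Description:
Fuw CBX8 is a lentiviral transfer plasmid built on the Fuw backbone for conditional, tetracycline-regulated expression of human CBX8, a chromodomain-containing component of Polycomb PRC1-like complexes. It is maintained in E. coli through a high-copy ColE1/pUC-type origin with ampicillin resistance. The backbone also carries an f1 origin and an SV40/EM7-driven bleomycin/Zeocin resistance cassette, which lies outside the viral LTRs and so would not be part of the packaged genome.

The viral genome is transcribed from a CMV enhancer/promoter fused to a truncated HIV-1 5' LTR, the arrangement typical of Tat-independent lentiviral vectors. It contains the Ψ packaging signal with a gag fragment, the RRE for Rev-dependent nuclear export, and the cPPT/CTS element that aids nuclear import of the provirus. The expression cassette consists of a tetracycline response element with seven tetO copies joined to a minimal CMV promoter, which drives an N-terminally V5-tagged CBX8 coding sequence. Transcription therefore depends on a tetracycline-controlled transactivator, which is not annotated on this plasmid and would have to be supplied separately. The record does not say which transactivator system was used. Downstream, a mouse PGK promoter constitutively expresses puromycin N-acetyltransferase for selection of transduced mammalian cells. A WPRE follows to enhance transcript expression, then the 3' truncated LTR and a bGH polyadenylation signal.

The construct suits the generation of stable cell lines with inducible, epitope-tagged CBX8. The V5 tag allows detection or immunoprecipitation, consistent with the associated study of how the CBX8 chromodomain engages DNA and H3K27me3 to associate with chromatin.
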