Features (pLannotate 1.2.2; 35 found; start..end, strand, type, name):
     48..427     +  enhancer       CMV enhancer: human cytomegalovirus immediate early enhancer
    428..627     +  promoter       CMV promoter: human cytomegalovirus (CMV) immediate early promoter
    645..825     +  LTR            5' LTR (truncated): truncated 5' long terminal repeat (LTR) from HIV-1
    872..997     +  misc_feature   HIV-1 Ψ: packaging signal of human immunodeficiency virus type 1
    981..1344    +  CDS            HIV-1 gag (fragment): gag protein from human immunodeficiency virus 1; gag
   1490..1723    +  misc_feature   RRE: The Rev response element (RRE) of HIV-1 allows for Rev-dependent mRNA export from the nucleus to the cytoplasm.
   2100..2200    +  CDS            Rev (fragment): human immunodeficiency virus 1 (HIV-1) Rev protein; rev; enhances nuclear export of unspliced and incompletely spliced viral mRNAs
   2250..2367    +  misc_feature   cPPT/CTS: central polypurine tract and central termination sequence of HIV-1
   2424..2694    +  protein_bind   tetracycline response element: contains seven copies of the tetracycline operator tetO tetracycline repressor TetR
   2705..2722    +  misc_feature   MCS (fragment): pUC18/19 multiple cloning site
   2727..2765    +  promoter       minimal CMV promoter: human cytomegalovirus (CMV) immediate early promoter
   2892..2933    +  CDS            V5 tag: epitope tag from simian virus 5
   2940..4103    +  CDS            CBX8: CBX8_HUMAN - Also known as PC3, RC1. Experimental evidence at protein level: Swiss-Prot protein existence level 1. Component of a Polycomb group (PcG) multiprotein PRC1-like complex, a complex class required to maintain the transcriptionally repressive state of many genes, including Hox genes, throughout development. PcG PRC1 complex acts via chromatin remodeling and modification of histones; it mediates monoubiquitination of histone H2A 'Lys-119', rendering chromatin heritably changed in its expressibility. From Homo sapiens (Human).
   4129..4628    +  promoter       PGK promoter: mouse phosphoglycerate kinase 1 promoter
   4649..5248    +  CDS            PuroR: puromycin N-acetyltransferase; pac from Streptomyces alboniger; confers resistance to puromycin
   5249..5272    +  misc_feature   MCS (fragment): pBluescript multiple cloning site
   5272..5860    +  misc_feature   WPRE: woodchuck hepatitis virus posttranscriptional regulatory element
   5797..6378    +  CDS            nef (fragment): NEF_HV1H2 - Experimental evidence at protein level: Swiss-Prot protein existence level 1. Extracellular Nef protein targets CD4(+) T-lymphocytes for apoptosis by interacting with CXCR4 surface receptors. From Human immunodeficiency virus type 1 group M subtype B (isolate HXB2) (HIV-1).
   6385..6565    +  LTR            5' LTR (truncated): truncated 5' long terminal repeat (LTR) from HIV-1
   6597..6821    +  polyA_signal   bGH poly(A) signal: bovine growth hormone polyadenylation signal
   6825..6846    +  promoter       SV40 promoter (fragment): SV40 enhancer and early promoter
   6867..7295    +  rep_origin     f1 ori (sequence partly withheld): f1 bacteriophage origin of replication; arrow indicates direction of (+) strand synthesis
   7309..7638    +  promoter       SV40 promoter: SV40 enhancer and early promoter
   7686..7733    +  promoter       EM7 promoter: synthetic bacterial promoter&nbsp
   7752..8126    +  CDS            BleoR: antibiotic-binding protein; Sh ble from Streptoalloteichus hindustanus; confers resistance to bleomycin, phleomycin, and Zeocin™
   8136..8261    +  CDS            ble (fragment): BLE_KLEPN - Experimental evidence at protein level: Swiss-Prot protein existence level 1. Binding protein with a strong affinity to the bleomycin family of antibiotics. Binds to CL990; an antimitotic-antibiotic compound. From Klebsiella pneumoniae.
   8256..8377    +  polyA_signal   SV40 poly(A) signal: SV40 polyadenylation signal
   8448..8470    -  protein_bind   lac operator (fragment): The lac repressor binds to the lac operator to inhibit transcription in E. coli. This inhibition can be relieved by adding lactose or isopropyl-β-D-thiogalactopyranoside (IPTG). lac repressor encoded by lacI
   8474..8504    -  promoter       lac promoter: promoter for the E. coli lac operon
   8519..8540    -  protein_bind   CAP binding site: CAP binding activates transcription in the presence of cAMP. E. coli catabolite activator protein
   8553..8645    -  CDS            lacI (fragment): lac repressor; lacI; The lac repressor binds to the lac operator to inhibit transcription in E. coli. This inhibition can be relieved by adding lactose or isopropyl-β-D-thiogalactopyranoside (IPTG).
   8828..9416    -  rep_origin     ori: high-copy-number ColE1/pMB1/pBR322/pUC origin of replication
   9587..10447   -  CDS            AmpR: β-lactamase; bla; confers resistance to ampicillin, carbenicillin, and related antibiotics
  10448..10552   -  promoter       AmpR promoter: bla
  10611..10663   -  misc_feature   bom (fragment): basis of mobility region from pBR322
>Addgene plasmid #121111 | Fuw CBX8 | addgene full sequence | sequence record 233670 | Addgene NGS Result
TAGGCGTTTTGCGCTGCTTCGCGATGTACGGGCCAGATATACGCGTTGACATTGATTATTGACTAGTTAT
TAATAGTAATCAATTACGGGGTCATTAGTTCATAGCCCATATATGGAGTTCCGCGTTACATAACTTACGG
TAAATGGCCCGCCTGGCTGACCGCCCAACGACCCCCGCCCATTGACGTCAATAATGACGTATGTTCCCAT
AGTAACGCCAATAGGGACTTTCCATTGACGTCAATGGGTGGAGTATTTACGGTAAACTGCCCACTTGGCA
GTACATCAAGTGTATCATATGCCAAGTACGCCCCCTATTGACGTCAATGACGGTAAATGGCCCGCCTGGC
ATTATGCCCAGTACATGACCTTATGGGACTTTCCTACTTGGCAGTACATCTACGTATTAGTCATCGCTAT
TACCATGGTGATGCGGTTTTGGCAGTACATCAATGGGCGTGGATAGCGGTTTGACTCACGGGGATTTCCA
AGTCTCCACCCCATTGACGTCAATGGGAGTTTGTTTTGGCACCAAAATCAACGGGACTTTCCAAAATGTC
GTAACAACTCCGCCCCATTGACGCAAATGGGCGGTAGGCGTGTACGGTGGGAGGTCTATATAAGCAGCGC
GTTTTGCCTGTACTGGGTCTCTCTGGTTAGACCAGATCTGAGCCTGGGAGCTCTCTGGCTAACTAGGGAA
CCCACTGCTTAAGCCTCAATAAAGCTTGCCTTGAGTGCTTCAAGTAGTGTGTGCCCGTCTGTTGTGTGAC
TCTGGTAACTAGAGATCCCTCAGACCCTTTTAGTCAGTGTGGAAAATCTCTAGCAGTGGCGCCCGAACAG
GGACTTGAAAGCGAAAGGGAAACCAGAGGAGCTCTCTCGACGCAGGACTCGGCTTGCTGAAGCGCGCACG
GCAAGAGGCGAGGGGCGGCGACTGGTGAGTACGCCAAAAATTTTGACTAGCGGAGGCTAGAAGGAGAGAG
ATGGGTGCGAGAGCGTCAGTATTAAGCGGGGGAGAATTAGATCGCGATGGGAAAAAATTCGGTTAAGGCC
AGGGGGAAAGAAAAAATATAAATTAAAACATATAGTATGGGCAAGCAGGGAGCTAGAACGATTCGCAGTT
AATCCTGGCCTGTTAGAAACATCAGAAGGCTGTAGACAAATACTGGGACAGCTACAACCATCCCTTCAGA
CAGGATCAGAAGAACTTAGATCATTATATAATACAGTAGCAACCCTCTATTGTGTGCATCAAAGGATAGA
GATAAAAGACACCAAGGAAGCTTTAGACAAGATAGAGGAAGAGCAAAACAAAAGTAAGACCACCGCACAG
CAAGCGGCCGCTGATCTTCAGACCTGGAGGAGGAGATATGAGGGACAATTGGAGAAGTGAATTATATAAA
TATAAAGTAGTAAAAATTGAACCATTAGGAGTAGCACCCACCAAGGCAAAGAGAAGAGTGGTGCAGAGAG
AAAAAAGAGCAGTGGGAATAGGAGCTTTGTTCCTTGGGTTCTTGGGAGCAGCAGGAAGCACTATGGGCGC
AGCGTCAATGACGCTGACGGTACAGGCCAGACAATTATTGTCTGGTATAGTGCAGCAGCAGAACAATTTG
CTGAGGGCTATTGAGGCGCAACAGCATCTGTTGCAACTCACAGTCTGGGGCATCAAGCAGCTCCAGGCAA
GAATCCTGGCTGTGGAAAGATACCTAAAGGATCAACAGCTCCTGGGGATTTGGGGTTGCTCTGGAAAACT
CATTTGCACCACTGCTGTGCCTTGGAATGCTAGTTGGAGTAATAAATCTCTGGAACAGATTTGGAATCAC
ACGACCTGGATGGAGTGGGACAGAGAAATTAACAATTACACAAGCTTAATACACTCCTTAATTGAAGAAT
CGCAAAACCAGCAAGAAAAGAATGAACAAGAATTATTGGAATTAGATAAATGGGCAAGTTTGTGGAATTG
GTTTAACATAACAAATTGGCTGTGGTATATAAAATTATTCATAATGATAGTAGGAGGCTTGGTAGGTTTA
AGAATAGTTTTTGCTGTACTTTCTATAGTGAATAGAGTTAGGCAGGGATATTCACCATTATCGTTTCAGA
CCCACCTCCCAACCCCGAGGGGACCCGACAGGCCCGAAGGAATAGAAGAAGAAGGTGGAGAGAGAGACAG
AGACAGATCCATTCGATTAGTGAACGGATCGGCACTGCGTGCGCCAATTCTGCAGACAAATGGCAGTATT
CATCCACAATTTTAAAAGAAAAGGGGGGATTGGGGGGTACAGTGCAGGGGAAAGAATAGTAGACATAATA
GCAACAGACATACAAACTAAAGAATTACAAAAACAAATTACAAAAATTCAAAATTTTCGGGTTTATTACA
GGGACAGCAGAGATCCAGTTTGGTTAGATCTCGAGTTTACCACTCCCTATCAGTGATAGAGAAAAGTGAA
AGTCGAGTTTACCACTCCCTATCAGTGATAGAGAAAAGTGAAAGTCGAGTTTACCACTCCCTATCAGTGA
TAGAGAAAAGTGAAAGTCGAGTTTACCACTCCCTATCAGTGATAGAGAAAAGTGAAAGTCGAGTTTACCA
CTCCCTATCAGTGATAGAGAAAAGTGAAAGTCGAGTTTACCACTCCCTATCAGTGATAGAGAAAAGTGAA
AGTCGAGTTTACCACTCCCTATCAGTGATAGAGAAAAGTGAAAGTCGAGCTCGGTACCCGGGTCGAGGTA
GGCGTGTACGGTGGGAGGCCTATATAAGCAGAGCTCGTTTAGTGAACCGTCAGATCGCCTGGAGACGCCA
TCCACGCTGTTTTGACCTCCATAGAAGACACCGGGACCGATCCAGCCTCCGCGGCCCCGAATTGCTAGCC
GATGGATCCGTGGCCACCATGGGTAAGCCTATCCCTAACCCTCTCCTCGGTCTCGATTCTACGGGCGGAG
AGCTTTCAGCGGTGGGGGAGCGGGTGTTCGCGGCCGAAGCCCTCCTGAAGCGGCGCATACGGAAAGGACG
CATGGAATACCTCGTGAAATGGAAGGGATGGTCGCAGAAGTACAGCACATGGGAACCGGAGGAAAACATC
CTGGATGCTCGCTTGCTCGCAGCCTTTGAGGAAAGGGAAAGAGAGATGGAGCTCTATGGCCCCAAAAAGC
GTGGACCCAAGCCCAAAACCTTCCTCCTCAAAGCGCAGGCCAAGGCAAAGGCCAAAACTTACGAGTTTCG
AAGTGACTCAGCCAGGGGCATCCGGATCCCCTACCCTGGCCGCTCGCCCCAGGACCTGGCCTCCACTTCC
CGGGCCCGGGAGGGCCTTCGAAACATGGGTTTGTCCCCGCCAGCGAGCAGCACCAGCACCAGCAGCACCT
GCCGCGCAGAGGCCCCTCGGGACCGGGACCGAGACCGGGATAGGGACCGGGAGCGGGATCGAGAAAGGGA
GAGGGAGCGAGAGAGGGAGCGGGAACGTGAGAGGGAACGAGAGCGGGGTACCAGCAGAGTGGATGACAAG
CCCAGCTCACCGGGGGACAGCTCGAAGAAGCGAGGCCCCAAGCCCCGGAAGGAGCTCCCGGACCCCTCAC
AGAGGCCCTTAGGCGAACCCAGCGCCGGCCTCGGAGAGTACCTCAAGGGCAGGAAGCTGGACGACACCCC
TTCCGGGGCAGGAAAGTTTCCAGCCGGCCACAGTGTGATCCAGCTGGCCCGAAGACAGGACTCGGACCTG
GTGCAGTGTGGTGTGACCAGCCCTAGCTCAGCTGAGGCCACGGGCAAACTGGCTGTGGACACCTTCCCGG
CCAGGGTGATAAAGCACAGGGCTGCCTTCCTGGAGGCCAAAGGCCAGGGTGCCCTAGATCCCAATGGCAC
CCGGGTCCGACATGGCTCAGGCCCCCCCAGCTCTGGGGGGGGCCTGTACCGGGACATGGGGGCCCAGGGG
GGAAGGCCCTCCCTCATCGCCAGGATCCCTGTGGCCAGAATCCTGGGGGACCCGGAGGAAGAGTCCTGGA
GCCCCTCCCTGACTAACCTGGAGAAGGTGGTGGTCACGGACGTGACCTCAAACTTTTTGACCGTCACCAT
TAAGGAAAGTAACACGGACCAAGGCTTTTTTAAAGAGAAAAGATAATAAGAATTCCATACCGGTTACCGG
GTAGGGGAGGCGCTTTTCCCAAGGCAGTCTGGAGCATGCGCTTTAGCAGCCCCGCTGGGCACTTGGCGCT
ACACAAGTGGCCTCTGGCCTCGCACACATTCCACATCCACCGGTAGGCGCCAACCGGCTCCGTTCTTTGG
TGGCCCCTTCGCGCCACCTTCTACTCCTCCCCTAGTCAGGAAGTTCCCCCCCGCCCCGCAGCTCGCGTCG
TGCAGGACGTGACAAATGGAAGTAGCACGTCTCACTAGTCTCGTGCAGATGGACAGCACCGCTGAGCAAT
GGAAGCGGGTAGGCCTTTGGGGCAGCGGCCAATAGCAGCTTTGCTCCTTCGCTTTCTGGGCTCAGAGGCT
GGGAAGGGGTGGGTCCGGGGGCGGGCTCAGGGGCGGGCTCAGGGGCGGGGCGGGCGCCCGAAGGTCCTCC
GGAGGCCCGGCATTCTGCACGCTTCAAAAGCGCACGTCTGCCGCGCTGTTCTCCTCTTCCTCATCTCCGG
GCCTTTCGACCTGCAGCCCAAGCTTACCATGACCGAGTACAAGCCCACGGTGCGCCTCGCCACCCGCGAC
GACGTCCCCAGGGCCGTACGCACCCTCGCCGCCGCGTTCGCCGACTACCCCGCCACGCGCCACACCGTCG
ATCCGGACCGCCACATCGAGCGGGTCACCGAGCTGCAAGAACTCTTCCTCACGCGCGTCGGGCTCGACAT
CGGCAAGGTGTGGGTCGCGGACGACGGCGCCGCGGTGGCGGTCTGGACCACGCCGGAGAGCGTCGAAGCG
GGGGCGGTGTTCGCCGAGATCGGCCCGCGCATGGCCGAGTTGAGCGGTTCCCGGCTGGCCGCGCAGCAAC
AGATGGAAGGCCTCCTGGCGCCGCACCGGCCCAAGGAGCCCGCGTGGTTCCTGGCCACCGTCGGCGTCTC
GCCCGACCACCAGGGCAAGGGTCTGGGCAGCGCCGTCGTGCTCCCCGGAGTGGAGGCGGCCGAGCGCGCC
GGGGTGCCCGCCTTCCTGGAGACCTCCGCGCCCCGCAACCTCCCCTTCTACGAGCGGCTCGGCTTCACCG
TCACCGCCGACGTCGAGGTGCCCGAAGGACCGCGCACCTGGTGCATGACCCGCAAGCCCGGTGCCTGAAA
TTCGATATCAAGCTTATCGATAATCAACCTCTGGATTACAAAATTTGTGAAAGATTGACTGGTATTCTTA
ACTATGTTGCTCCTTTTACGCTATGTGGATACGCTGCTTTAATGCCTTTGTATCATGCTATTGCTTCCCG
TATGGCTTTCATTTTCTCCTCCTTGTATAAATCCTGGTTGCTGTCTCTTTATGAGGAGTTGTGGCCCGTT
GTCAGGCAACGTGGCGTGGTGTGCACTGTGTTTGCTGACGCAACCCCCACTGGTTGGGGCATTGCCACCA
CCTGTCAGCTCCTTTCCGGGACTTTCGCTTTCCCCCTCCCTATTGCCACGGCGGAACTCATCGCCGCCTG
CCTTGCCCGCTGCTGGACAGGGGCTCGGCTGTTGGGCACTGACAATTCCGTGGTGTTGTCGGGGAAATCA
TCGTCCTTTCCTTGGCTGCTCGCCTGTGTTGCCACCTGGATTCTGCGCGGGACGTCCTTCTGCTACGTCC
CTTCGGCCCTCAATCCAGCGGACCTTCCTTCCCGCGGCCTGCTGCCGGCTCTGCGGCCTCTTCCGCGTCT
TCGCCTTCGCCCTCAGACGAGTCGGATCTCCCTTTGGGCCGCCTCCCCGCATCGATACCGTCGACCTCGA
GACCTAGAAAAACATGGAGCAATCACAAGTAGCAATACAGCAGCTACCAATGCTGATTGTGCCTGGCTAG
AAGCACAAGAGGAGGAGGAGGTGGGTTTTCCAGTCACACCTCAGGTACCTTTAAGACCAATGACTTACAA
GGCAGCTGTAGATCTTAGCCACTTTTTAAAAGAAAAGGGGGGACTGGAAGGGCTAATTCACTCCCAACGA
AGACAAGATATCCTTGATCTGTGGATCTACCACACACAAGGCTACTTCCCTGATTGGCAGAACTACACAC
CAGGGCCAGGGATCAGATATCCACTGACCTTTGGATGGTGCTACAAGCTAGTACCAGTTGAGCAAGAGAA
GGTAGAAGAAGCCAATGAAGGAGAGAACACCCGCTTGTTACACCCTGTGAGCCTGCATGGGATGGATGAC
CCGGAGAGAGAAGTATTAGAGTGGAGGTTTGACAGCCGCCTAGCATTTCATCACATGGCCCGAGAGCTGC
ATCCGGACTGTACTGGGTCTCTCTGGTTAGACCAGATCTGAGCCTGGGAGCTCTCTGGCTAACTAGGGAA
CCCACTGCTTAAGCCTCAATAAAGCTTGCCTTGAGTGCTTCAAGTAGTGTGTGCCCGTCTGTTGTGTGAC
TCTGGTAACTAGAGATCCCTCAGACCCTTTTAGTCAGTGTGGAAAATCTCTAGCAGGGCCCGTTTAAACC
CGCTGATCAGCCTCGACTGTGCCTTCTAGTTGCCAGCCATCTGTTGTTTGCCCCTCCCCCGTGCCTTCCT
TGACCCTGGAAGGTGCCACTCCCACTGTCCTTTCCTAATAAAATGAGGAAATTGCATCGCATTGTCTGAG
TAGGTGTCATTCTATTCTGGGGGGTGGGGTGGGGCAGGACAGCAAGGGGGAGGATTGGGAAGACAATAGC
AGGCATGCTGGGGATGCGGTGGGCTCTATGGCTTCTGAGGCGGAAAGAACCAGCTGGGGCTCTAGGGGGT
ATCCCC
[124 nt withheld, positions 6867-6990]
C
[91 nt withheld, positions 6992-7082]
A
[49 nt withheld, positions 7084-7132]
CCTTTGACGTTGGAGTCCACGTTCTTT
[37 nt withheld, positions 7160-7196]
ACCCTATCTCGGTCTATTCTTTTGATTTATAAGGGATTTTGCCGATTTCGGCCTATTGGTTAAAAAATGA
GCTGATTTAACAAAAATTTAACGCGAATTAATTCTGTGGAATGTGTGTCAGTTAGGGTGTGGAAAGTCCC
CAGGCTCCCCAGCAGGCAGAAGTATGCAAAGCATGCATCTCAATTAGTCAGCAACCAGGTGTGGAAAGTC
CCCAGGCTCCCCAGCAGGCAGAAGTATGCAAAGCATGCATCTCAATTAGTCAGCAACCATAGTCCCGCCC
CTAACTCCGCCCATCCCGCCCCTAACTCCGCCCAGTTCCGCCCATTCTCCGCCCCATGGCTGACTAATTT
TTTTTATTTATGCAGAGGCCGAGGCCGCCTCTGCCTCTGAGCTATTCCAGAAGTAGTGAGGAGGCTTTTT
TGGAGGCCTAGGCTTTTGCAAAAAGCTCCCGGGAGCTTGTATATCCATTTTCGGATCTGATCAGCACGTG
TTGACAATTAATCATCGGCATAGTATATCGGCATAGTATAATACGACAAGGTGAGGAACTAAACCATGGC
CAAGTTGACCAGTGCCGTTCCGGTGCTCACCGCGCGCGACGTCGCCGGAGCGGTCGAGTTCTGGACCGAC
CGGCTCGGGTTCTCCCGGGACTTCGTGGAGGACGACTTCGCCGGTGTGGTCCGGGACGACGTGACCCTGT
TCATCAGCGCGGTCCAGGACCAGGTGGTGCCGGACAACACCCTGGCCTGGGTGTGGGTGCGCGGCCTGGA
CGAGCTGTACGCCGAGTGGTCGGAGGTCGTGTCCACGAACTTCCGGGACGCCTCCGGGCCGGCCATGACC
GAGATCGGCGAGCAGCCGTGGGGGCGGGAGTTCGCCCTGCGCGACCCGGCCGGCAACTGCGTGCACTTCG
TGGCCGAGGAGCAGGACTGACACGTGCTACGAGATTTCGATTCCACCGCCGCCTTCTATGAAAGGTTGGG
CTTCGGAATCGTTTTCCGGGACGCCGGCTGGATGATCCTCCAGCGCGGGGATCTCATGCTGGAGTTCTTC
GCCCACCCCAACTTGTTTATTGCAGCTTATAATGGTTACAAATAAAGCAATAGCATCACAAATTTCACAA
ATAAAGCATTTTTTTCACTGCATTCTAGTTGTGGTTTGTCCAAACTCATCAATGTATCTTATCATGTCTG
TATACCGTCGACCTCTAGCTAGAGCTTGGCGTAATCATGGTCATAGCTGTTTCCTGTGTGAAATTGTTAT
CCGCTCACAATTCCACACAACATACGAGCCGGAAGCATAAAGTGTAAAGCCTGGGGTGCCTAATGAGTGA
GCTAACTCACATTAATTGCGTTGCGCTCACTGCCCGCTTTCCAGTCGGGAAACCTGTCGTGCCAGCTGCA
TTAATGAATCGGCCAACGCGCGGGGAGAGGCGGTTTGCGTATTGGGCGCTCTTCCGCTTCCTCGCTCACT
GACTCGCTGCGCTCGGTCGTTCGGCTGCGGCGAGCGGTATCAGCTCACTCAAAGGCGGTAATACGGTTAT
CCACAGAATCAGGGGATAACGCAGGAAAGAACATGTGAGCAAAAGGCCAGCAAAAGGCCAGGAACCGTAA
AAAGGCCGCGTTGCTGGCGTTTTTCCATAGGCTCCGCCCCCCTGACGAGCATCACAAAAATCGACGCTCA
AGTCAGAGGTGGCGAAACCCGACAGGACTATAAAGATACCAGGCGTTTCCCCCTGGAAGCTCCCTCGTGC
GCTCTCCTGTTCCGACCCTGCCGCTTACCGGATACCTGTCCGCCTTTCTCCCTTCGGGAAGCGTGGCGCT
TTCTCATAGCTCACGCTGTAGGTATCTCAGTTCGGTGTAGGTCGTTCGCTCCAAGCTGGGCTGTGTGCAC
GAACCCCCCGTTCAGCCCGACCGCTGCGCCTTATCCGGTAACTATCGTCTTGAGTCCAACCCGGTAAGAC
ACGACTTATCGCCACTGGCAGCAGCCACTGGTAACAGGATTAGCAGAGCGAGGTATGTAGGCGGTGCTAC
AGAGTTCTTGAAGTGGTGGCCTAACTACGGCTACACTAGAAGAACAGTATTTGGTATCTGCGCTCTGCTG
AAGCCAGTTACCTTCGGAAAAAGAGTTGGTAGCTCTTGATCCGGCAAACAAACCACCGCTGGTAGCGGTG
GTTTTTTTGTTTGCAAGCAGCAGATTACGCGCAGAAAAAAAGGATCTCAAGAAGATCCTTTGATCTTTTC
TACGGGGTCTGACGCTCAGTGGAACGAAAACTCACGTTAAGGGATTTTGGTCATGAGATTATCAAAAAGG
ATCTTCACCTAGATCCTTTTAAATTAAAAATGAAGTTTTAAATCAATCTAAAGTATATATGAGTAAACTT
GGTCTGACAGTTACCAATGCTTAATCAGTGAGGCACCTATCTCAGCGATCTGTCTATTTCGTTCATCCAT
AGTTGCCTGACTCCCCGTCGTGTAGATAACTACGATACGGGAGGGCTTACCATCTGGCCCCAGTGCTGCA
ATGATACCGCGAGACCCACGCTCACCGGCTCCAGATTTATCAGCAATAAACCAGCCAGCCGGAAGGGCCG
AGCGCAGAAGTGGTCCTGCAACTTTATCCGCCTCCATCCAGTCTATTAATTGTTGCCGGGAAGCTAGAGT
AAGTAGTTCGCCAGTTAATAGTTTGCGCAACGTTGTTGCCATTGCTACAGGCATCGTGGTGTCACGCTCG
TCGTTTGGTATGGCTTCATTCAGCTCCGGTTCCCAACGATCAAGGCGAGTTACATGATCCCCCATGTTGT
GCAAAAAAGCGGTTAGCTCCTTCGGTCCTCCGATCGTTGTCAGAAGTAAGTTGGCCGCAGTGTTATCACT
CATGGTTATGGCAGCACTGCATAATTCTCTTACTGTCATGCCATCCGTAAGATGCTTTTCTGTGACTGGT
GAGTACTCAACCAAGTCATTCTGAGAATAGTGTATGCGGCGACCGAGTTGCTCTTGCCCGGCGTCAATAC
GGGATAATACCGCGCCACATAGCAGAACTTTAAAAGTGCTCATCATTGGAAAACGTTCTTCGGGGCGAAA
ACTCTCAAGGATCTTACCGCTGTTGAGATCCAGTTCGATGTAACCCACTCGTGCACCCAACTGATCTTCA
GCATCTTTTACTTTCACCAGCGTTTCTGGGTGAGCAAAAACAGGAAGGCAAAATGCCGCAAAAAAGGGAA
TAAGGGCGACACGGAAATGTTGAATACTCATACTCTTCCTTTTTCAATATTATTGAAGCATTTATCAGGG
TTATTGTCTCATGAGCGGATACATATTTGAATGTATTTAGAAAAATAAACAAATAGGGGTTCCGCGCACA
TTTCCCCGAAAAGTGCCACCTGACGTCGACGGATCGGGAGATCTCCCGATCCCCTATGGTGCACTCTCAG
TACAATCTGCTCTGATGCCGCATAGTTAAGCCAGTATCTGCTCCCTGCTTGTGTGTTGGAGGTCGCTGAG
TAGTGCGCGAGCAAAATTTAAGCTACAACAAGGCAAGGCTTGACCGACAATTGCATGAAGAATCTGCTTA
GGGT
